Addgene plasmid #231008: pCS2+ GFP-CDK5R1 degron (283-307)-IRES-mCherry
Purpose: Protein stability reporter construct for CDK5R1 consisting of aa 283-307 for transient overexpression in mammalian cells.
Depositing lab: Michael Rape. Depositing organization: University of California, Berkeley. Publication: Structural basis and regulation of the reductive stress response. Manford AG, Mena EL, Shih KY, Gee CL, McMinimy R, Martinez-Gonzalez B, Sherriff R, Lew B, Zoltek M, Rodriguez-Perez F, Woldesenbet M, Kuriyan J, Rape M. Cell. 2021 Oct 14;184(21):5375-5390.e16. doi: 10.1016/j.cell.2021.09.002. Epub 2021 Sep 24. PubMed 34562363.
Backbone
  Vector backbone: pCS2+
  Vector type: Mammalian Expression
Growth in bacteria
  Bacterial resistance: Ampicillin, 100 μg/mL
  Growth temperature: 37°C
  Growth strain: DH5alpha
  Copy number: Unknown
Gene/Insert
  Gene/Insert name: CDK5R1 aa283-307
  Species: H. sapiens (human)
  Insert size (bp): 75
  Entrez Gene: CDK5R1 (a.k.a. CDK5P35, CDK5R, NCK5A, p23, p25, p35, p35nck5a)
  Tag / fusion protein: AcGFP1 (N terminal on insert)
  Cloning method: Gibson Cloning
  Sequencing primers: 5′ SP6 fwd
Terms and licenses: Academic/Nonprofit Terms; Industry Terms: Not Available to Industry
How to cite: pCS2+ GFP-CDK5R1 degron (283-307)-IRES-mCherry was a gift from Michael Rape (Addgene plasmid # 231008 ; http://n2t.net/addgene:231008 ; RRID:Addgene_231008)
