[The description below was written by a language model from this plasmid's Addgene catalogue record and pLannotate feature annotations shown in this document.]
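Description:
pCS2+ GFP-CDK5R1 degron (283-307)-IRES-mCherry is a mammalian expression plasmid of about 6.2 kb built on the pCS2+ backbone and intended for transient overexpression in cultured mammalian cells. It is propagated in E. coli through a high-copy ColE1/pUC-type origin and selected with ampicillin via the β-lactamase gene. An f1 origin and remnants of the lac region (lac promoter/operator, lacZα and lacI fragments) are carried over from the backbone.

Expression is driven by the simian cytomegalovirus IE94 enhancer/promoter, which on the circular map lies immediately upstream of an SP6 promoter and the coding cassette. The transcript is terminated by an SV40 polyadenylation signal. The first open reading frame encodes AcGFP1 fused at its C-terminus to a 75 bp fragment of human CDK5R1 (p35, the neuronal activator of CDK5) corresponding to amino acids 283-307, the candidate degron. The automated annotation matched this fragment to the bovine orthologue, but the catalogue lists the insert as human. Downstream, an EMCV IRES allows cap-independent translation of mCherry from the same mRNA.

This bicistronic layout works as a ratiometric protein stability reporter. Because GFP-degron and mCherry arise from one transcript, mCherry serves as an internal control for transfection efficiency and expression level. The GFP-to-mCherry ratio, typically read by flow cytometry or imaging, then reflects how strongly the CDK5R1 peptide destabilises the fusion protein. The record links the construct to work on the reductive stress response. The SP6 promoter, along with the flanking T7 and T3 sites, could also support in vitro transcription or sequencing.
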