Features (pLannotate 1.2.2; 18 found; start..end, strand, type, name):
     35..53      +  promoter       SP6 promoter: promoter for bacteriophage SP6 RNA polymerase
     91..807     +  CDS            AcGFP1: AcGFP1 is a basic (constitutively fluorescent) green fluorescent protein, derived from Aequorea coerulescens.
    823..897     +  CDS            CDK5R1 (fragment): CD5R1_BOVIN - Also known as CDK5R, NCK5A. Experimental evidence at protein level: Swiss-Prot protein existence level 1. p35 is a neuron specific activator of CDK5. The complex p35/CDK5 is required for neurite outgrowth and cortical lamination. Involved in dendritic spine morphogenesis by mediating the EFNA1-EPHA4 signaling. Activator of TPKII. The complex p35/CDK5 participates in the regulation of the circadian clock by modulating the function of CLOCK protein: phosphorylates CLOCK at 'Thr-451' and 'Thr-461' and regulates the transcriptional activity of the CLOCK-ARNTL/BMAL1 heterodimer in ass
    908..1480    +  misc_feature   IRES: internal ribosome entry site (IRES) of the encephalomyocarditis virus (EMCV)
   1489..2196    +  CDS            mCherry: mCherry is a basic (constitutively fluorescent) red fluorescent protein published in 2004, derived from Discosoma sp.. It is reported to be a very rapidly-maturing monomer with low acid sensitivity.
   2207..2224    -  promoter       T7 promoter (fragment): promoter for bacteriophage T7 RNA polymerase
   2229..2363    -  polyA_signal   SV40 poly(A) signal: SV40 polyadenylation signal
   2476..2494    -  promoter       T3 promoter: promoter for bacteriophage T3 RNA polymerase
   2539..2555    -  protein_bind   lac operator: The lac repressor binds to the lac operator to inhibit transcription in E. coli. This inhibition can be relieved by adding lactose or isopropyl-β-D-thiogalactopyranoside (IPTG). lac repressor encoded by lacI
   2563..2593    -  promoter       lac promoter: promoter for the E. coli lac operon
   2608..2629    -  protein_bind   CAP binding site: CAP binding activates transcription in the presence of cAMP. E. coli catabolite activator protein
   2642..2734    -  CDS            lacI (fragment): lac repressor; lacI; The lac repressor binds to the lac operator to inhibit transcription in E. coli. This inhibition can be relieved by adding lactose or isopropyl-β-D-thiogalactopyranoside (IPTG).
   2917..3505    -  rep_origin     ori: high-copy-number ColE1/pMB1/pBR322/pUC origin of replication
   3676..4536    -  CDS            AmpR: β-lactamase; bla; confers resistance to ampicillin, carbenicillin, and related antibiotics
   4537..4641    -  promoter       AmpR promoter: bla
   4694..5122    -  rep_origin     f1 ori (sequence partly withheld): f1 bacteriophage origin of replication; arrow indicates direction of (+) strand synthesis
   5127..5193    -  CDS            lacZα (fragment): LacZα fragment of β-galactosidase; lacZ fragment
   5200..6177    +  promoter       CMV IE94 promoter: enhancer/promoter region of simian cytomegalovirus major immediate early transcription unit IE94
>Addgene plasmid #231008 | pCS2+ GFP-CDK5R1 degron (283-307)-IRES-mCherry | addgene full sequence | sequence record 458881 | Addgene NGS Result
CGCCATTCTGCCTGGGGACGTCGGAGCAAGCTTGATTTAGGTGACACTATAGAATACAAGCTACTTGTTC
TTTTTGCGGATCCCGCCACCATGGTGAGCAAGGGCGCCGAGCTGTTCACCGGCATCGTGCCCATCCTGAT
CGAGCTGAATGGCGATGTGAATGGCCACAAGTTCAGCGTGAGCGGCGAGGGCGAGGGCGATGCCACCTAC
GGCAAGCTGACCCTGAAGTTCATCTGCACCACCGGCAAGCTGCCTGTGCCCTGGCCCACCCTGGTGACCA
CCCTGAGCTACGGCGTGCAGTGCTTCTCACGCTACCCCGATCACATGAAGCAGCACGACTTCTTCAAGAG
CGCCATGCCTGAGGGCTACATCCAGGAGCGCACCATCTTCTTCGAGGATGACGGCAACTACAAGTCGCGC
GCCGAGGTGAAGTTCGAGGGCGATACCCTGGTGAATCGCATCGAGCTGACCGGCACCGATTTCAAGGAGG
ATGGCAACATCCTGGGCAATAAGATGGAGTACAACTACAACGCCCACAATGTGTACATCATGACCGACAA
GGCCAAGAATGGCATCAAGGTGAACTTCAAGATCCGCCACAACATCGAGGATGGCAGCGTGCAGCTGGCC
GACCACTACCAGCAGAATACCCCCATCGGCGATGGCCCTGTGCTGCTGCCCGATAACCACTACCTGTCCA
CCCAGAGCGCCCTGTCCAAGGACCCCAACGAGAAGCGCGATCACATGATCTACTTCGGCTTCGTGACCGC
CGCCGCCATCACCCACGGCATGGATGAGCTGTACAAGGGAGGCGGAGGCAGCACACAGGTCTTCTCCGAC
CTGAAGAACGAGAGCGGCCAGGAGGACAAGAAGCGGCTCCTCCTAGGCCTGGATCGGTGATCTAGAGCCC
CTCTCCCTCCCCCCCCCCTAACGTTACTGGCCGAAGCCGCTTGGAATAAGGCCGGTGTGCGTTTGTCTAT
ATGTTATTTTCCACCATATTGCCGTCTTTTGGCAATGTGAGGGCCCGGAAACCTGGCCCTGTCTTCTTGA
CGAGCATTCCTAGGGGTCTTTCCCCTCTCGCCAAAGGAATGCAAGGTCTGTTGAATGTCGTGAAGGAAGC
AGTTCCTCTGGAAGCTTCTTGAAGACAAACAACGTCTGTAGCGACCCTTTGCAGGCAGCGGAACCCCCCA
CCTGGCGACAGGTGCCTCTGCGGCCAAAAGCCACGTGTATAAGATACACCTGCAAAGGCGGCACAACCCC
AGTGCCACGTTGTGAGTTGGATAGTTGTGGAAAGAGTCAAATGGCTCTCCTCAAGCGTATTCAACAAGGG
GCTGAAGGATGCCCAGAAGGTACCCCATTGTATGGGATCTGATCTGGGGCCTCGGTGCACATGCTTTACA
TGTGTTTAGTCGAGGTTAAAAAAACGTCTAGGCCCCCCGAACCACGGGGACGTGGTTTTCCTTTGAAAAA
CACGATAATACCTCCGGAATGGTGAGCAAGGGCGAGGAGGATAACATGGCCATCATCAAGGAGTTCATGC
GCTTCAAGGTGCACATGGAGGGCTCCGTGAACGGCCACGAGTTCGAGATCGAGGGCGAGGGCGAGGGCCG
CCCCTACGAGGGCACCCAGACCGCCAAGCTGAAGGTGACCAAGGGTGGCCCCCTGCCCTTCGCCTGGGAC
ATCCTGTCCCCTCAGTTCATGTACGGCTCCAAGGCCTACGTGAAGCACCCCGCCGACATCCCCGACTACT
TGAAGCTGTCCTTCCCCGAGGGCTTCAAGTGGGAGCGCGTGATGAACTTCGAGGACGGCGGCGTGGTGAC
CGTGACCCAGGACTCCTCCCTGCAGGACGGCGAGTTCATCTACAAGGTGAAGCTGCGCGGCACCAACTTC
CCCTCCGACGGCCCCGTAATGCAGAAGAAAACCATGGGCTGGGAGGCCTCCTCCGAGCGGATGTACCCCG
AGGACGGCGCCCTGAAGGGCGAGATCAAGCAGAGGCTGAAGCTGAAGGACGGCGGCCACTACGACGCTGA
GGTCAAGACCACCTACAAGGCCAAGAAGCCCGTGCAGCTGCCCGGCGCCTACAACGTCAACATCAAGTTG
GACATCACCTCCCACAACGAGGACTACACCATCGTGGAACAGTACGAACGCGCCGAGGGCCGCCACTCCA
CCGGCGGCATGGACGAGCTGTACAAGTGATCTAGAACTATAGTGAGTCGTATTACGTAGATCCAGACATG
ATAAGATACATTGATGAGTTTGGACAAACCACAACTAGAATGCAGTGAAAAAAATGCTTTATTTGTGAAA
TTTGTGATGCTATTGCTTTATTTGTAACCATTATAAGCTGCAATAAACAAGTTAACAACAACAATTGCAT
TCATTTTATGTTTCAGGTTCAGGGGGAGGTGTGGGAGGTTTTTTAATTCGCGGCCGCGGCGCCAATGCAT
TGGGCCCGGTACCCAGCTTTTGTTCCCTTTAGTGAGGGTTAATTGCGCGCTTGGCGTAATCATGGTCATA
GCTGTTTCCTGTGTGAAATTGTTATCCGCTCACAATTCCACACAACATACGAGCCGGGAGCATAAAGTGT
AAAGCCTGGGGTGCCTAATGAGTGAGCTAACTCACATTAATTGCGTTGCGCTCACTGCCCGCTTTCCAGT
CGGGAAACCTGTCGTGCCAGCTGCATTAATGAATCGGCCAACGCGCGGGGAGAGGCGGTTTGCGTATTGG
GCGCTCTTCCGCTTCCTCGCTCACTGACTCGCTGCGCTCGGTCGTTCGGCTGCGGCGAGCGGTATCAGCT
CACTCAAAGGCGGTAATACGGTTATCCACAGAATCAGGGGATAACGCAGGAAAGAACATGTGAGCAAAAG
GCCAGCAAAAGGCCAGGAACCGTAAAAAGGCCGCGTTGCTGGCGTTTTTCCATAGGCTCCGCCCCCCTGA
CGAGCATCACAAAAATCGACGCTCAAGTCAGAGGTGGCGAAACCCGACAGGACTATAAAGATACCAGGCG
TTTCCCCCTGGAAGCTCCCTCGTGCGCTCTCCTGTTCCGACCCTGCCGCTTACCGGATACCTGTCCGCCT
TTCTCCCTTCGGGAAGCGTGGCGCTTTCTCATAGCTCACGCTGTAGGTATCTCAGTTCGGTGTAGGTCGT
TCGCTCCAAGCTGGGCTGTGTGCACGAACCCCCCGTTCAGCCCGACCGCTGCGCCTTATCCGGTAACTAT
CGTCTTGAGTCCAACCCGGTAAGACACGACTTATCGCCACTGGCAGCAGCCACTGGTAACAGGATTAGCA
GAGCGAGGTATGTAGGCGGTGCTACAGAGTTCTTGAAGTGGTGGCCTAACTACGGCTACACTAGAAGAAC
AGTATTTGGTATCTGCGCTCTGCTGAAGCCAGTTACCTTCGGAAAAAGAGTTGGTAGCTCTTGATCCGGC
AAACAAACCACCGCTGGTAGCGGTGGTTTTTTTGTTTGCAAGCAGCAGATTACGCGCAGAAAAAAAGGAT
CTCAAGAAGATCCTTTGATCTTTTCTACGGGGTCTGACGCTCAGTGGAACGAAAACTCACGTTAAGGGAT
TTTGGTCATGAGATTATCAAAAAGGATCTTCACCTAGATCCTTTTAAATTAAAAATGAAGTTTTAAATCA
ATCTAAAGTATATATGAGTAAACTTGGTCTGACAGTTACCAATGCTTAATCAGTGAGGCACCTATCTCAG
CGATCTGTCTATTTCGTTCATCCATAGTTGCCTGACTCCCCGTCGTGTAGATAACTACGATACGGGAGGG
CTTACCATCTGGCCCCAGTGCTGCAATGATACCGCGAGACCCACGCTCACCGGCTCCAGATTTATCAGCA
ATAAACCAGCCAGCCGGAAGGGCCGAGCGCAGAAGTGGTCCTGCAACTTTATCCGCCTCCATCCAGTCTA
TTAATTGTTGCCGGGAAGCTAGAGTAAGTAGTTCGCCAGTTAATAGTTTGCGCAACGTTGTTGCCATTGC
TACAGGCATCGTGGTGTCACGCTCGTCGTTTGGTATGGCTTCATTCAGCTCCGGTTCCCAACGATCAAGG
CGAGTTACATGATCCCCCATGTTGTGCAAAAAAGCGGTTAGCTCCTTCGGTCCTCCGATCGTTGTCAGAA
GTAAGTTGGCCGCAGTGTTATCACTCATGGTTATGGCAGCACTGCATAATTCTCTTACTGTCATGCCATC
CGTAAGATGCTTTTCTGTGACTGGTGAGTACTCAACCAAGTCATTCTGAGAATAGTGTATGCGGCGACCG
AGTTGCTCTTGCCCGGCGTCAATACGGGATAATACCGCGCCACATAGCAGAACTTTAAAAGTGCTCATCA
TTGGAAAACGTTCTTCGGGGCGAAAACTCTCAAGGATCTTACCGCTGTTGAGATCCAGTTCGATGTAACC
CACTCGTGCACCCAACTGATCTTCAGCATCTTTTACTTTCACCAGCGTTTCTGGGTGAGCAAAAACAGGA
AGGCAAAATGCCGCAAAAAAGGGAATAAGGGCGACACGGAAATGTTGAATACTCATACTCTTCCTTTTTC
AATATTATTGAAGCATTTATCAGGGTTATTGTCTCATGAGCGGATACATATTTGAATGTATTTAGAAAAA
TAAACAAATAGGGGTTCCGCGCACATTTCCCCGAAAAGTGCCACCTAAATTGTAAGCGTTAATATTTTGT
TAAAATTCGCGTTAAATTTTTGTTAAATCAGCTCATTTTTTAACCAATAGGCCGAAATCGGCAAAATCCC
TTATAAATCAAAAGAATAGACCGAGATAGGGT
[37 nt withheld, positions 4793-4829]
AAAGAACGTGGACTCCAACGTCAAAGG
[49 nt withheld, positions 4857-4905]
T
[91 nt withheld, positions 4907-4997]
G
[124 nt withheld, positions 4999-5122]
CCCATTCGCCATTCAGGCTGCGCAACTGTTGGGAAGGGCGATCGGTGCGGGCCTCTTCGCTATTACGCCA
GTCGACCGCCAATTCAATATGGCGTATATGGACTCATGCCAATTCAATATGGTGGATCTGGACCTGTGCC
AATTCAATATGGCGTATATGGACTCGTGCCAATTCAATATGGTGGATCTGGACCCCAGCCAATTCAATAT
GGCGGACTTGGCACCATGCCAATTCAATATGGCGGACCTGGCACTGTGCCAACTGGGGAGGGGTCTACTT
GGCACGGTGCCAAGTTTGAGGAGGGGTCTTGGCCCTGTGCCAAGTCCGCCATATTGAATTGGCATGGTGC
CAATAATGGCGGCCATATTGGCTATATGCCAGGATCAATATATAGGCAATATCCAATATGGCCCTATGCC
AATATGGCTATTGGCCAGGTTCAATACTATGTATTGGCCCTATGCCATATAGTATTCCATATATGGGTTT
TCCTATTGACGTAGATAGCCCCTCCCAATGGGCGGTCCCATATACCATATATGGGGCTTCCTAATACCGC
CCATAGCCACTCCCCCATTGACGTCAATGGTCTCTATATATGGTCTTTCCTATTGACGTCATATGGGCGG
TCCTATTGACGTATATGGCGCCTCCCCCATTGACGTCAATTACGGTAAATGGCCCGCCTGGCTCAATGCC
CATTGACGTCAATAGGACCACCCACCATTGACGTCAATGGGATGGCTCATTGCCCATTCATATCCGTTCT
CACGCCCCCTATTGACGTCAATGACGGTAAATGGCCCACTTGGCAGTACATCAATATCTATTAATAGTAA
CTTGGCAAGTACATTACTATTGGAAGTACGCCAGGGTACATTGGCAGTACTCCCATTGACGTCAATGGCG
GTAAATGGCCCGCGATGGCTGCCAAGTACATCCCCATTGACGTCAATGGGGAGGGGCAATGACGCAAATG
GGCGTTCCATTGACGTAAATGGGCGGTAGGCGTGCCTAATGGGAGGTCTATATAAGCAATGCTCGTTTAG
GGAAC
